>Addgene plasmid #12879 | DCT.VV.Orf191 | addgene partial sequence | sequence record 19268 | T7 5'-TAATACGACTCACTATAGGG-3'
TACCGAGCTCGGATCCAGTACCCTTCACCGAATTCCAGCTGACCACCATGAAAATTCTGACTATAGAGTA
TGCTTCCTCATCCCTAAGACTTTCGAATAGTGTACATTCTGGATTATTCTCAATATATCTTTCTAACTCG
TCGCATTTAAATGCTTCTACAAATCTTGGATCTTCATTTTGTCTGCACGCTGACGGGACACCTATAGTCT
TAAGAACAAAGATAACATCATTACCTCTAATAGCCGCATCCATTTAGGCAATTCCCGGGGATCCGAATAA
AGGGTCAAGACAATTCTGCAGATATCCAGCACAGTGGCGGCCGCTCGAGTCTAGAGGGCCCGCGGTTCGA
AGGTAAGCCTATCCCTAACCCTCTCCTCGGTCTCGATTCTACGCGTACCGGTCATCATCACCATCACCAT
TGAGTTTAAACCCGCTGATCAGCCTCGACTGTGCCTTCTAGTTGCCAGCCATCTGTTGTTTGCCCCTCCC
CCGTGCCTTCCTTGACCCTGGAAGGTGCCACTCCCACTGTCCTTTCCTAATAAAATGAGGAAATTGCATC
GCATTGTCTGAGTAGGTGTCATTCTATTCTGGGGG
