[The description below was written by a language model from this plasmid's Addgene catalogue record.]
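Description:
DCT.VV.Orf191 is a mammalian expression plasmid carrying a small vaccinia virus open reading frame, designated VV.Orf191, of about 210 bp in the commercial pcDNA 3.1D V5-His-TOPO backbone (about 5.5 kb without insert). It is maintained in E. coli as a high-copy plasmid under ampicillin selection, and it carries a neomycin resistance marker that permits G418 selection of transfected mammalian cells. The record lists BamHI sites, both preserved, flanking the insert, and a universal T7 primer for sequencing from the 5′ side. No feature table is provided, so the promoter and tag status are not explicitly recorded. Vectors of this pcDNA3.1 family normally drive expression from the CMV immediate-early promoter and offer C-terminal V5 and polyhistidine tags, but whether this ORF is in frame with those tags is not stated.

The plasmid belongs to a library of vaccinia virus ORF expression clones built to identify poxvirus CD8+ T cell determinants, work aimed at supporting the design and characterization of smallpox vaccines. In that kind of use, individual viral ORFs are expressed in transfected cells so that their products can be tested for recognition by virus-specific T cells. The name "Orf191" is a numbering internal to the library. The corresponding ORF names in the Copenhagen and WR strains of vaccinia are given only in a supplementary spreadsheet that accompanies the kit. The depositors caution that the clones were made for screening purposes and may differ from the current canonical GenBank sequence, so the insert sequence should be checked against the available quality-control data before relying on it.
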