Addgene plasmid #12879: DCT.VV.Orf191
Purpose: This plasmid was designed for screening purposes and may contain discrepancies relative to the current canonical GenBank version of the gene.
Depositing lab: Jack Bennink & Jon Yewdell. Depositing organization: National Institute of Allergy and Infectious Diseases (NIAID). Publication: Identification of poxvirus CD8+ T cell determinants to enable rational design and characterization of smallpox vaccines. Tscharke DC, Karupiah G, Zhou J, Palmore T, Irvine KR, Haeryfar SM, Williams S, Sidney J, Sette A, Bennink JR, Yewdell JW. J Exp Med. 2005 January 3; 201(1): 95–104. 10.1084/jem.20041912 PubMed 15623576.
Backbone
  Vector backbone: pcDNA 3.1D V5-His-TOPO
  Backbone manufacturer: Invitrogen
  Backbone size w/o insert (bp): 5514
  Vector type: Mammalian Expression
  Selectable markers: Neomycin (select with G418)
Growth in bacteria
  Bacterial resistance: Ampicillin, 100 μg/mL
  Growth temperature: 37°C
  Growth strain: DH5alpha
  Copy number: High Copy
Gene/Insert
  Gene/Insert name: VV.Orf191
  Species: Vaccinia Virus
  Insert size (bp): 210
  Cloning method: Restriction Enzyme; 5′ cloning site BamHI (not destroyed); 3′ cloning site BamHI (not destroyed)
  Sequencing primers: 5′ Universal T7
Terms and licenses: Academic/Nonprofit Terms; Industry Terms: Not Available to Industry
Depositor comments: Please see the Vaccinia kit page ( https://www.addgene.org/vvorf/ ) for more information. The kit page contains the supplemental VVOrfData spreadsheet, which includes important information about this plasmid. The plasmid and insert names provided here relate only to this library. The name of the ORF (if present) in VACV strain Copenhagen and the name of the ORF (if annotated) in VACV strain WR sequence can be found in VVOrfData spreadsheet. Please note that the amino acid sequence given for each ORF in the spreadsheet may contain some errors. Additionally, changes from the expected sequence may be present in these plasmids. Please see Addgene's quality control sequence and sequencing notes in the VVOrfData spreadsheet before ordering this plasmid.
How to cite: DCT.VV.Orf191 was a gift from Jack Bennink & Jon Yewdell (Addgene plasmid # 12879 ; http://n2t.net/addgene:12879 ; RRID:Addgene_12879)
